>Addgene plasmid #104259 | pHH0103 PLEKHA5 WW domain #2 | addgene full sequence | sequence record 202581 | Addgene NGS Result
TTGACAATTAATCATCGGCTCGTATAATGTGTGGAATTGTGAGCGGATAACAATTTCACACAGGAAACAG
CCAGTCCGTTTAGGTGTTTTCACGAGCACTTCACCAACAAGGACCATAGATTATGAAAATCGAAGAACAC
CATCACCATCACCATTCCAGCGGTAAGCTTATGTCCCCTATACTAGGTTATTGGAAAATTAAGGGCCTTG
TGCAACCCACTCGACTTCTTTTGGAATATCTTGAAGAAAAATATGAAGAGCATTTGTATGAGCGCGATGA
AGGTGATAAATGGCGAAACAAAAAGTTTGAATTGGGTTTGGAGTTTCCCAATCTTCCTTATTATATTGAT
GGTGATGTTAAATTAACACAGTCTATGGCCATCATACGTTATATAGCTGACAAGCACAACATGTTGGGTG
GTTGTCCAAAAGAGCGTGCAGAGATTTCAATGCTTGAAGGAGCGGTTTTGGATATTAGATACGGTGTTTC
GAGAATTGCATATAGTAAAGACTTTGAAACTCTCAAAGTTGATTTTCTTAGCAAGCTACCTGAAATGCTG
AAAATGTTCGAAGATCGTTTATGTCATAAAACATATTTAAATGGTGATCATGTAACCCATCCTGACTTCA
TGTTGTATGACGCTCTTGATGTTGTTTTATACATGGACCCAATGTGCCTGGATGCGTTCCCAAAATTAGT
TTGTTTTAAAAAACGTATTGAAGCTATCCCACAAATTGATAAGTACTTGAAATCCAGCAAGTATATAGCA
TGGCCTTTGCAGGGCTGGCAAGCCACGTTTGGTGGTGGCGACCATCCTCCAAAATCGGATCTGGAAGTTC
TGTTCCAGGGGCCCCTGTCCAGCGGTCTGGTTCCGCGTGGTTCCGGTACCGCGGCCCAGCCGGCCGAAAA
TCTGTACTTCCAAGGTCGTCGTGCCTCTGTGGAGCTCCAATCAACGGATCTGCCGACGGGTTGGGAAGAA
GCCTATACGTTTGAAGGTGCCCGCTACTACATCAATCACAATGAACGCAAAGTTACCTGCAAACATCCGG
TGACGGGCCAGCCGTAGGCGGCCGCATA
[142 nt withheld, positions 1079-1220]
C
[98 nt withheld, positions 1222-1319]
AGTTTGTACTGGTGACGAAACTCAGTGTCTAGCTAGAGTGGC
[149 nt withheld, positions 1362-1510]
T
[41 nt withheld, positions 1512-1552]
T
[62 nt withheld, positions 1554-1615]
A
[35 nt withheld, positions 1617-1651]
CCTCCCTCAATCGGTTGAATGTCGCCCTTTTGTCTTTGGCGCTGGTAAACCATATGAA
[86 nt withheld, positions 1710-1795]
T
[54 nt withheld, positions 1797-1850]
CTAGCGCCGCCCTATACCTTGTCTGCCTCCCCGCGTTGCGTCGCGGTGCATGGAGCCGGGCCACCTCGAC
CTGAATGGAAGCCGGCGGCACCTCGCTAACGGATTCACCACTCCAAGAATTGGAGCCAATCAATTCTTGC
GGAGAACTGTGAATGCGCAAACCAACCCTTGGCAGAACATATCCATCGCGTCCGCCATCTCCAGCAGCCG
CACGCGGCGCATCTCGGGCAGCGTTGGGTCCTGGCCACGGGTGCGCATGATCGTGCTCCTGTCGTTGAGG
ACCCGGCTAGGCTGGCGGGGTTGCCTTACTGGTTAGCAGAATGAATCACCGATACGCGAGCGAACGTGAA
GCGACTGCTGCTGCAAAACGTCTGCGACCTGAGCAACAACATGAATGGTCTTCGGTTTCCGTGTTTCGTA
AAGTCTGGAAACGCGGAAGTCAGCGCCCTGCACCATTATGTTCCGGATCTGCATCGCAGGATGCTGCTGG
CTACCCTGTGGAACACCTACATCTGTATTAACGAAGCGCTGGCATTGACCCTGAGTGATTTTTCTCTGGT
CCCGCCGCATCCATACCGCCAGTTGTTTACCCTCACAACGTTCCAGTAACCGGGCATGTTCATCATCAGT
AACCCGTATCGTGAGCATCCTCTCTCGTTTCATCGGTATCATTACCCCCATGAACAGAAATCCCCCTTAC
ACGGAGGCATCAGTGACCAAACAGGAAAAAACCGCCCTTAACATGGCCCGCTTTATCAGAAGCCAGACAT
TAACGCTTCTGGAGAAACTCAACGAGCTGGACGCGGATGAACAGGCAGACATCTGTGAATCGCTTCACGA
CCACGCTGATGAGCTTTACCGCAGGATCCGCGAAATTGTAAGCGTTAATATTTTGTTAAAATTCGCGTTA
AATTTTTGTTAAATCAGCTCATTTTTTAACCAATAGGCCGAAATCGGCAAAATCCCTTATAAATCAAAAG
AATAGACCGAGATAGGGT
[37 nt withheld, positions 2849-2885]
AAAGAACGTGGACTCCAACGTCAAAGG
[49 nt withheld, positions 2913-2961]
T
[91 nt withheld, positions 2963-3053]
G
[124 nt withheld, positions 3055-3178]
CGCGGATCCTGCCTCGCGCGTTTCGGTGATGACGGTGAAAACCTCTGACACATGCAGCTCCCGGAGACGG
TCACAGCTTGTCTGTAAGCGGATGCCGGGAGCAGACAAGCCCGTCAGGGCGCGTCAGCGGGTGTTGGCGG
GTGTCGGGGCGCAGCCATGACCCAGTCACGTAGCGATAGCGGAGTGTATACTGGCTTAACTATGCGGCAT
CAGAGCAGATTGTACTGAGAGTGCACCATATGCGGTGTGAAATACCGCACAGATGCGTAAGGAGAAAATA
CCGCATCAGGCGCTCTTCCGCTTCCTCGCTCACTGACTCGCTGCGCTCGGTCGTTCGGCTGCGGCGAGCG
GTATCAGCTCACTCAAAGGCGGTAATACGGTTATCCACAGAATCAGGGGATAACGCAGGAAAGAACATGT
GAGCAAAAGGCCAGCAAAAGGCCAGGAACCGTAAAAAGGCCGCGTTGCTGGCGTTTTTCCATAGGCTCCG
CCCCCCTGACGAGCATCACAAAAATCGACGCTCAAGTCAGAGGTGGCGAAACCCGACAGGACTATAAAGA
TACCAGGGTTTCCCCCTGGAAGCTCCCTCGTGCGCTCTCCTGTTCCGACCCTGCCGCTTACCGGATACCT
GTCCGCCTTTCTCCCTTCGGGAAGCGTGGCGCTTTCTCATAGCTCACGCTGTAGGTATCTCAGTTCGGTG
TAGGTCGTTCGCTCCAAGCTGGGCTGTGTGCACGAACCCCCCGTTCAGCCCGACCGCTGCGCCTTATCCG
GTAACTATCGTCTTGAGTCCAACCCGGTAAGACACGACTTATCGCCACTGGCAGCAGCCACTGGTAACAG
GATTAGCAGAGCGAGGTATGTAGGCGGTGCTACAGAGTTCTTGAAGTGGTGGCCTAACTACGGCTACACT
AGAAGGACAGTATTTGGTATCTGCGCTCTGCTGAAGCCAGTTACCTTCGGAAAAAGAGTTGGTAGCTCTT
GATCCGGCAAACAAACCACCGCTGGTAGCGGTGGTTTTTTTGTTTGCAAGCAGCAGATTACGCGCAGAAA
AAAAGGATCTCAAGAAGATCCTTTGATCTTTTCTACGGGGTCTGACGCTCAGTGGAACGAAAACTCACGT
TAAGGGATTTTGGTCATGAGATTATCAAAAAGGATCTTCACCTAGATCCTTTTAAATTAAAAATGAAGTT
TTAAATCAATCTAAAGTATATATGAGTAAACTTGGTCTGACAGTTACCAATGCTTAATCAGTGAGGCACC
TATCTCAGCGATCTGTCTATTTCGTTCATCCATAGTTGCCTGACTCCCCGTCGTGTAGATAACTACGATA
CGGGAGGGCTTACCATCTGGCCCCAGTGCTGCAATGATACCGCGAGACCCACGCTCACCGGCTCCAGATT
TATCAGCAATAAACCAGCCAGCCGGAAGGGCCGAGCGCAGAAGTGGTCCTGCAACTTTATCCGCCTCCAT
CCAGTCTATTAATTGTTGCCGGGAAGCTAGAGTAAGTAGTTCGCCAGTTAATAGTTTGCGCAACGTTGTT
GCCATTGCTGCAGGCATCGTGGTGTCACGCTCGTCGTTTGGTATGGCTTCATTCAGCTCCGGTTCCCAAC
GATCAAGGCGAGTTACATGATCCCCCATGTTGTGCAAAAAAGCGGTTAGCTCCTTCGGTCCTCCGATCGT
TGTCAGAAGTAAGTTGGCCGCAGTGTTATCACTCATGGTTATGGCAGCACTGCATAATTCTCTTACTGTC
ATGCCATCCGTAAGATGCTTTTCTGTGACTGGTGAGTACTCAACCAAGTCATTCTGAGAATAGTGTATGC
GGCGACCGAGTTGCTCTTGCCCGGCGTCAACACGGGATAATACCGCGCCACATAGCAGAACTTTAAAAGT
GCTCATCATTGGAAAACGTTCTTCGGGGCGAAAACTCTCAAGGATCTTACCGCTGTTGAGATCCAGTTCG
ATGTAACCCACTCGTGCACCCAACTGATCTTCAGCATCTTTTACTTTCACCAGCGTTTCTGGGTGAGCAA
AAACAGGAAGGCAAAATGCCGCAAAAAAGGGAATAAGGGCGACACGGAAATGTTGAATACTCATACTCTT
CCTTTTTCAATATTATTGAAGCATTTATCAGGGTTATTGTCTCATGAGCGGATACATATTTGAATGTATT
TAGAAAAATAAACAAATAGGGGTTCCGCGCACATTTCCCCGAAAAGTGCCACCTGACGTCTAAGAAACCA
TTATTATCATGACATTAACCTATAAAAATAGGCGTATCACGAGGCCCTTTCGTCTTCAAGAATTCCCGAC
ACCATCGAATGGTGCAAAACCTTTCGCGGTATGGCATGATAGCGCCCGGAAGAGAGTCAATTCAGGGTGG
TGAATGTGAAACCAGTAACGTTATACGATGTCGCAGAGTATGCCGGTGTCTCTTATCAGACCGTTTCCCG
CGTGGTGAACCAGGCCAGCCACGTTTCTGCGAAAACGCGGGAAAAAGTGGAAGCGGCGATGGCGGAGCTG
AATTACATTCCCAACCGCGTGGCACAACAACTGGCGGGCAAACAGTCGTTGCTGATTGGCGTTGCCACCT
CCAGTCTGGCCCTGCACGCGCCGTCGCAAATTGTCGCGGCGATTAAATCTCGCGCCGATCAACTGGGTGC
CAGCGTGGTGGTGTCGATGGTAGAACGAAGCGGCGTCGAAGCCTGTAAAGCGGCGGTGCACAATCTTCTC
GCGCAACGCGTCAGTGGGCTGATCATTAACTATCCGCTGGATGACCAGGATGCCATTGCTGTGGAAGCTG
CCTGCACTAATGTTCCGGCGTTATTTCTTGATGTCTCTGACCAGACACCCATCAACAGTATTATTTTCTC
CCATGAAGACGGTACGCGACTGGGCGTGGAGCATCTGGTCGCATTGGGTCACCAGCAAATCGCGCTGTTA
GCGGGCCCATTAAGTTCTGTCTCGGCGCGTCTGCGTCTGGCTGGCTGGCATAAATATCTCACTCGCAATC
AAATTCAGCCGATAGCGGAACGGGAAGGCGACTGGAGTGCCATGTCCGGTTTTCAACAAACCATGCAAAT
GCTGAATGAGGGCATCGTTCCCACTGCGATGCTGGTTGCCAACGATCAGATGGCGCTGGGCGCAATGCGC
GCCATTACCGAGTCCGGGCTGCGCGTTGGTGCGGATATCTCGGTAGTGGGATACGACGATACCGAAGACA
GCTCATGTTATATCCCGCCGTTAACCACCATCAAACAGGATTTTCGCCTGCTGGGGCAAACCAGCGTGGA
CCGCTTGCTGCAACTCTCTCAGGGCCAGGCGGTGAAGGGCAATCAGCTGTTGCCCGTCTCACTGGTGAAA
AGAAAAACCACCCTGGCGCCCAATACGCAAACCGCCTCTCCCCGCGCGTTGGCCGATTCATTAATGCAGC
TGGCACGACAGGTTTCCCGACTGGAAAGCGGGCAGTGAGCGCAACGCAATTAATGTAAGTTAGCTCACTC
ATTAGGCACAATTCTCATGTTTGACAGCTTATCATCGACTGCACGGTGCACCAATGCTTCTGGCGTCAGG
CAGCCATCGGAAGCTGTGGTATGGCTGTGCAGGTCGTAAATCACTGCATAATTCGTGTCGCTCAAGGCGC
ACTCCCGTTCTGGATAATGTTTTTTGCGCCGACATCATAACGGTTCTGGCAAATATTCTGAAATGAGCTG
Features (pLannotate 1.2.2; 20 found; start..end, strand, type, name):
      1..29      +  promoter       tac promoter: strong E. coli promoter; hybrid between the trp and lac UV5 promoters
     37..53      +  protein_bind   lac operator: The lac repressor binds to the lac operator to inhibit transcription in E. coli. This inhibition can be relieved by adding lactose or isopropyl-β-D-thiogalactopyranoside (IPTG). lac repressor encoded by lacI
    138..155     +  CDS            6xHis: 6xHis affinity tag
    171..824     +  CDS            GST26_SCHJA: Experimental evidence at protein level: Swiss-Prot protein existence level 1. GST isoenzymes appear to play a central role in the parasite detoxification system. Other functions are also suspected including a role in increasing the solubility of haematin in the parasite gut. From Schistosoma japonicum (Blood fluke).
   1083..1130    +  terminator     fd terminator (sequence withheld): central terminator from bacteriophage fd (Otsuka and Kunisawa, 1982)
   1135..1347    +  CDS            M13 gene III (fragment) (sequence partly withheld): pIII; III; minor coat protein
   1362..1832    +  CDS            M13 gene III (fragment) (sequence partly withheld): pIII; III; minor coat protein
   1854..1924    +  CDS            TcR (fragment): tetracycline efflux protein; tet; confers resistance to tetracycline
   2166..2546    -  CDS            YPB1_ECOLX: Protein predicted: Swiss-Prot protein existence level 4. From Escherichia coli.
   2563..2714    +  CDS            rop (fragment): Rop protein, which maintains plasmids at low copy number; rop
   2750..3178    -  rep_origin     f1 ori (sequence partly withheld): f1 bacteriophage origin of replication; arrow indicates direction of (+) strand synthesis
   3187..3226    +  CDS            rop (fragment): Rop protein, which maintains plasmids at low copy number; rop
   3328..3468    +  misc_feature   bom: basis of mobility region from pBR322
   3654..4241    -  rep_origin     ori: high-copy-number ColE1/pMB1/pBR322/pUC origin of replication
   4412..5272    -  CDS            AmpR: β-lactamase; bla; confers resistance to ampicillin, carbenicillin, and related antibiotics
   5273..5377    -  promoter       AmpR promoter: bla
   5486..5563    +  promoter       lacIq promoter: lacI (mutant); In the lacIq allele, a single base change in the promoter boosts expression of the lacI gene about 10-fold.
   5564..6646    +  CDS            lacI: lac repressor; lacI; The lac repressor binds to the lac operator to inhibit transcription in E. coli. This inhibition can be relieved by adding lactose or isopropyl-β-D-thiogalactopyranoside (IPTG).
   6659..6680    +  protein_bind   CAP binding site: CAP binding activates transcription in the presence of cAMP. E. coli catabolite activator protein
   6699..6716    +  promoter       tet promoter (fragment): E. coli promoter for tetracycline efflux protein gene
