[The description below was written by a language model from this plasmid's Addgene catalogue record and pLannotate feature annotations shown in this document.]
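Description:
pHH0103 PLEKHA5 WW domain #2 is a bacterial expression plasmid of about 6.9 kb for producing the second WW domain of human PLEKHA5 (also called PEPP-2) as a GST fusion protein in E. coli. The 183 bp insert was codon optimized for bacterial expression and cloned between SfiI and NotI sites of the pHH0103 backbone. Transcription is driven by the tac promoter, a strong trp/lac hybrid, followed by a lac operator. The plasmid also carries lacI under the lacIq promoter, so expression is held off by abundant lac repressor until it is induced with IPTG.

In the annotated sequence, the open reading frame begins with a 6xHis tag followed by Schistosoma japonicum GST, giving two N-terminal affinity handles, although the catalogue entry lists only GST. According to the depositor's comments, a linker lies between GST and the WW domain. It contains a motif resembling a TEV protease recognition site, which would allow the tags to be removed, though the record does not state this purpose. The WW domain itself is not annotated in the feature table, but it would fall in the gap between GST and the downstream fd phage terminator.

The backbone appears to derive from a phage-display phagemid, since it retains fragments of M13 gene III, an f1 origin, partial rop and tetracycline-resistance sequences, and the pBR322 bom region. These remnants lie beyond the terminator and have no evident role in expression. Replication relies on a ColE1/pMB1-type origin, and selection is by ampicillin through β-lactamase. The record states only bacterial expression as the purpose. A purified GST-tagged WW domain of this kind is typically suited to binding and ligand-specificity studies.
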