Addgene plasmid #104259: pHH0103 PLEKHA5 WW domain #2
Purpose: Bacterial expression of WW domain #2 from PLEKHA5
Depositing lab: Sachdev Sidhu & Marius Sudol. Depositing organization: University of Toronto.
Backbone
  Vector backbone: pHH0103
  Vector type: Bacterial Expression
Growth in bacteria
  Bacterial resistance: Ampicillin, 100 μg/mL
  Growth temperature: 37°C
  Growth strain: DH5alpha
  Copy number: Unknown
Gene/Insert
  Gene/Insert name: PLEKHA5 WW domain #2
  Species: H. sapiens (human)
  Insert size (bp): 183
  Mutation: codon optimized for expression in bacteria
  Entrez Gene: PLEKHA5 (a.k.a. PEPP-2, PEPP2)
  Promoter: tac
  Tag / fusion protein: GST (N terminal on backbone)
  Cloning method: Restriction Enzyme; 5′ cloning site SfiI (unknown if destroyed); 3′ cloning site NotI (unknown if destroyed)
  Sequencing primers: 5′ pGEX-5'
Terms and licenses: Academic/Nonprofit Terms; Industry Terms: Not Available to Industry
Depositor comments: Amino acid sequence: Linker - ENLYFQGRRASV(gagctc) and WW domain - QSTDLPTGWEEAYTFEGARYYINHNERKVTCKHPVTGQP
How to cite: pHH0103 PLEKHA5 WW domain #2 was a gift from Sachdev Sidhu & Marius Sudol (Addgene plasmid # 104259 ; http://n2t.net/addgene:104259 ; RRID:Addgene_104259)
