>Addgene plasmid #104259 | pHH0103 PLEKHA5 WW domain #2 | depositor partial sequence | sequence record 197411 | WW domain with linker
GGCCCAGCCGGCCGAAAATCTGTACTTCCAAGGTCGTCGTGCCTCTGTGGAGCTCCAATCAACGGATCTG
CCGACGGGTTGGGAAGAAGCCTATACGTTTGAAGGTGCCCGCTACTACATCAATCACAATGAACGCAAAG
TTACCTGCAAACATCCGGTGACGGGCCAGCCGTAGGCGGCCGC
